>Addgene plasmid #41217 | TAL3043 | depositor partial sequence | sequence record 54856 | TAL3043 sequence 2430 bps
TCTAGAGCTAGCACCATGGACTACAAAGACCATGACGGTGATTATAAAGATCATGACATCGATTACAAGG
ATGACGATGACAAGATGGCCCCCAAGAAGAAGAGGAAGGTGGGCATTCACCGCGGGGTACCTATGGTGGA
CTTGAGGACACTCGGTTATTCGCAACAGCAACAGGAGAAAATCAAGCCTAAGGTCAGGAGCACCGTCGCG
CAACACCACGAGGCGCTTGTGGGGCATGGCTTCACTCATGCGCATATTGTCGCGCTTTCACAGCACCCTG
CGGCGCTTGGGACGGTGGCTGTCAAATACCAAGATATGATTGCGGCCCTGCCCGAAGCCACGCACGAGGC
AATTGTAGGGGTCGGTAAACAGTGGTCGGGAGCGCGAGCACTTGAGGCGCTGCTGACTGTGGCGGGTGAG
CTTAGGGGGCCTCCGCTCCAGCTCGACACCGGGCAGCTGCTGAAGATCGCGAAGAGAGGGGGAGTAACAG
CGGTAGAGGCAGTGCACGCCTGGCGCAATGCGCTCACCGGGGCCCCCTTGAACCTGACCCCAGACCAGGT
AGTCGCAATCGCGTCGAACATTGGGGGAAAGCAAGCCCTGGAAACCGTGCAAAGGTTGTTGCCGGTCCTT
TGTCAAGACCACGGCCTTACACCGGAGCAAGTCGTGGCCATTGCATCCCACGACGGTGGCAAACAGGCTC
TTGAGACGGTTCAGAGACTTCTCCCAGTTCTCTGTCAAGCCCACGGGCTGACTCCCGATCAAGTTGTAGC
GATTGCGAATAACAATGGAGGGAAACAAGCATTGGAGACTGTCCAACGGCTCCTTCCCGTGTTGTGTCAA
GCCCACGGTTTGACGCCTGCACAAGTGGTCGCCATCGCCAGCCATGATGGCGGTAAGCAGGCGCTGGAAA
CAGTACAGCGCCTGCTGCCTGTACTGTGCCAGGATCATGGACTGACCCCAGACCAGGTAGTCGCAATCGC
GTCGAACATTGGGGGAAAGCAAGCCCTGGAAACCGTGCAAAGGTTGTTGCCGGTCCTTTGTCAAGACCAC
GGCCTTACACCGGAGCAAGTCGTGGCCATTGCATCCCACGACGGTGGCAAACAGGCTCTTGAGACGGTTC
AGAGACTTCTCCCAGTTCTCTGTCAAGCCCACGGGCTGACTCCCGATCAAGTTGTAGCGATTGCGTCCAA
CGGTGGAGGGAAACAAGCATTGGAGACTGTCCAACGGCTCCTTCCCGTGTTGTGTCAAGCCCACGGTTTG
ACGCCTGCACAAGTGGTCGCCATCGCCAACAACAACGGCGGTAAGCAGGCGCTGGAAACAGTACAGCGCC
TGCTGCCTGTACTGTGCCAGGATCATGGACTGACCCCAGACCAGGTAGTCGCAATCGCGTCACATGACGG
GGGAAAGCAAGCCCTGGAAACCGTGCAAAGGTTGTTGCCGGTCCTTTGTCAAGACCACGGCCTTACACCG
GAGCAAGTCGTGGCCATTGCAAATAATAACGGTGGCAAACAGGCTCTTGAGACGGTTCAGAGACTTCTCC
CAGTTCTCTGTCAAGCCCACGGGCTGACTCCCGATCAAGTTGTAGCGATTGCGTCGAACATTGGAGGGAA
ACAAGCATTGGAGACTGTCCAACGGCTCCTTCCCGTGTTGTGTCAAGCCCACGGTTTGACGCCTGCACAA
GTGGTCGCCATCGCCAACAACAACGGCGGTAAGCAGGCGCTGGAAACAGTACAGCGCCTGCTGCCTGTAC
TGTGCCAGGATCATGGACTGACCCCAGACCAGGTAGTCGCAATCGCGTCAAACGGAGGGGGAAAGCAAGC
CCTGGAAACCGTGCAAAGGTTGTTGCCGGTCCTTTGTCAAGACCACGGCCTTACACCGGAGCAAGTCGTG
GCCATTGCATCCCACGACGGTGGCAAACAGGCTCTTGAGACGGTTCAGAGACTTCTCCCAGTTCTCTGTC
AAGCCCACGGGCTGACTCCCGATCAAGTTGTAGCGATTGCGTCGCATGACGGAGGGAAACAAGCATTGGA
GACTGTCCAACGGCTCCTTCCCGTGTTGTGTCAAGCCCACGGTTTGACGCCTGCACAAGTGGTCGCCATC
GCCTCCAATATTGGCGGTAAGCAGGCGCTGGAAACAGTACAGCGCCTGCTGCCTGTACTGTGCCAGGATC
ATGGACTGACACCCGAACAGGTGGTCGCCATTGCTAATAATAACGGAGGACGGCCAGCCTTGGAGTCCAT
CGTAGCCCAATTGTCCAGGCCCGATCCCGCGTTGGCTGCGTTAACGAATGACCATCTGGTGGCGTTGGCA
TGTCTTGGTGGACGACCCGCGCTCGATGCAGTCAAAAAGGGTCTGCCTCATGCTCCCGCATTGATCAAAA
GAACCAACCGGCGGATTCCCGAGAGAACTTCCCATCGAGTCGCGGGATCC
