>Addgene plasmid #41217 | TAL3043 | addgene partial sequence | sequence record 56105 | JDS-TALEN-F 5'-TAGGGGTCGGTAAACAGTGG-3'
TGACTGTGGCGGGTGAGCTTAGGGGGCCTCCGCTCCAGCTCGACACCGGGCAGCTGCTGAAGATCGCGAA
GAGAGGGGGAGTAACAGCGGTAGAGGCAGTGCACGCCTGGCGCAATGCGCTCACCGGGGCCCCCTTGAAC
CTGACCCCAGACCAGGTAGTCGCAATCGCGTCGAACATTGGGGGAAAGCAAGCCCTGGAAACCGTGCAAA
GGTTGTTGCCGGTCCTTTGTCAAGACCACGGCCTTACACCGGAGCAAGTCGTGGCCATTGCATCCCACGA
CGGTGGCAAACAGGCTCTTGAGACGGTTCAGAGACTTCTCCCAGTTCTCTGTCAAGCCCACGGGCTGACT
CCCGATCAAGTTGTAGCGATTGCGAATAACAATGGAGGGAAACAAGCATTGGAGACTGTCCAACGGCTCC
TTCCCGTGTTGTGTCAAGCCCACGGTTTGACGCCTGCACAAGTGGTCGCCATCGCCAGCCATGATGGCGG
TAAGCAGGCGCTGGAAACAGTACAGCGCCTGCTGCCTGTACTGTGCCAGGATCATGGACTGACCCCAGAC
CAGGTAGTCGCAATCGCGTCGAACATTGGGGGAAAGCAAGCCCTGGAAACCGTGCAAAGGTTGTTGCCGG
TCCTTTGTCAAGACCACGGCCTTACACCGGAGCAAGTCGTGGCCATTGCATCCCACGACGGTGGCAAACA
GGCTCTTGAGACGGTTCAGAGACTTCTCCCAGTTCTCTGTCAAGCCCACGGGCTGACTCCCGATCAAGTT
GTAGCGATTGCGTCCAACGGTGGAGGGAAACAAGCATTGGAGACTGTCCAACGGCTCCTTCCCGTGTTGT
GTCAAGCCCACGGTTTGACGCCTGCACAAGTGGTCGCCATCGCC
