[The description below was written by a language model from this plasmid's Addgene catalogue record.]
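Description:
TAL3043 is a TALEN expression plasmid built in the JDS74 backbone, encoding the "right" half of a nuclease pair designed against the zebrafish (D. rerio) cebpd gene. The roughly 1.6 kb insert is not the cebpd coding sequence itself but an engineered TAL effector repeat array that recognises a defined site in that locus. It was cloned by restriction enzyme methods into the approximately 6.4 kb backbone, with both cloning junctions destroyed in the process. The backbone supplies an N-terminal 3X Flag tag and a C-terminal wild-type FokI nuclease domain, so the expressed product is a Flag-tagged TAL array–FokI fusion.

Expression is driven by a CMV promoter for use in mammalian cells, and the vector type also lists T7. A T7 promoter would allow in vitro transcription of mRNA, the usual route for delivering TALENs into zebrafish embryos, although the record does not spell out this use. The use of a BGH reverse sequencing primer suggests a BGH polyadenylation region downstream of the coding sequence, but no feature table is provided to confirm this or other backbone elements. The plasmid is maintained in E. coli at high copy number under ampicillin selection.

Because FokI cleaves as a dimer, this construct is meant to be used with a matching left-half TALEN that binds the opposite strand nearby. Together the pair introduces a double-strand break whose error-prone repair can disrupt cebpd. The associated work concerns targeted gene disruption in somatic zebrafish cells with engineered TALENs. The depositor advises verifying the plasmid by diagnostic digest before use, a sensible precaution for highly repetitive TAL arrays.
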