Addgene plasmid #41217: TAL3043
Depositing lab: Keith Joung. Depositing organization: Massachusetts General Hospital. Publication: Targeted gene disruption in somatic zebrafish cells using engineered TALENs. Sander JD, Cade L, Khayter C, Reyon D, Peterson RT, Joung JK, Yeh JR. Nat Biotechnol. 2011 Aug 5;29(8):697-8. doi: 10.1038/nbt.1934. PubMed 21822241.
Backbone
  Vector backbone: JDS74
  Backbone manufacturer: Addgene plasmid #32288
  Backbone size w/o insert (bp): 6447
  Vector type: Mammalian Expression ; T7
Growth in bacteria
  Bacterial resistance: Ampicillin, 100 μg/mL
  Growth temperature: 37°C
  Growth strain: XL1 Blue
  Copy number: High Copy
Gene/Insert
  Gene/Insert name: ZebrafishCommunity-cebpd-Right (alt name: cebpd)
  Species: D. rerio (zebrafish)
  Insert size (bp): 1640
  Entrez Gene: cebpd (a.k.a. c/ebpd, wu:fa99c04, wu:fb61h03)
  Promoter: CMV
  Tag / fusion protein: 3X Flag (N terminal on backbone); WT FOKI (C terminal on backbone)
  Cloning method: Restriction Enzyme; 5′ cloning site N/A (destroyed during cloning); 3′ cloning site N/A (destroyed during cloning)
  Sequencing primers: 5′ CMV-F; 3′ BGH-rev
Terms and licenses: Academic/Nonprofit Terms; Industry Terms: Not Available to Industry
Depositor comments: Target binding site: TACGCACTGCGAGTCCAG It is strongly recommended that users perform a diagnostic digest to verify this plasmid prior to use. For example, a double digest of the plasmid with BamHI and KpnI should result in two bands at 2.3kb and 5.8kb.
How to cite: TAL3043 was a gift from Keith Joung (Addgene plasmid # 41217 ; http://n2t.net/addgene:41217 ; RRID:Addgene_41217)
